Addgene plasmid #164040: BC1441-mouse U6-3xsgRNAs (TS5, TS6, TS7)
Purpose: Expression of three sgRNAs (sgTS5, sgTS6, sgTS7) for targeting to CRISPR-Tag_V2
Depositing lab: Baohui Chen. Depositing organization: Zhejiang University. Publication: Efficient labeling and imaging of protein-coding genes in living cells using CRISPR-Tag. Chen B, Zou W, Xu H, Liang Y, Huang B. Nat Commun. 2018 Nov 29;9(1):5065. doi: 10.1038/s41467-018-07498-y. PubMed 30498221.
Backbone
  Vector backbone: pUC19
  Vector type: CRISPR
Growth in bacteria
  Bacterial resistance: Ampicillin, 100 μg/mL
  Growth temperature: 37°C
  Growth strain: NEB Stable
  Copy number: High Copy
Gene/Insert
  Gene/Insert name: sgTS5-sgTS6-sgTS7
  gRNA/shRNA sequence: sgTS5: GGGCACCATACCGAGTGATC, sgTS6: GCTACCATAGGCACCACGAG, sgTS7: GAGTAGTCAGAATAAGCGG
  Species: C. elegans (nematode), Synthetic
  Promoter: mouse U6
  Cloning method: Restriction Enzyme; 5′ cloning site Unknown (unknown if destroyed)
Terms and licenses: Academic/Nonprofit Terms; Industry Terms: Not Available to Industry
How to cite: BC1441-mouse U6-3xsgRNAs (TS5, TS6, TS7) was a gift from Baohui Chen (Addgene plasmid # 164040 ; http://n2t.net/addgene:164040 ; RRID:Addgene_164040)
