[The description below was written by a language model from this plasmid's Addgene catalogue record and pLannotate feature annotations shown in this document.]
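Description:
BC1441-mouse U6-3xsgRNAs (TS5, TS6, TS7) is a small (about 3.6 kb) pUC19-based CRISPR guide-expression plasmid. It is propagated in E. coli from the high-copy ColE1/pUC origin and selected through the β-lactamase (AmpR) gene and its native promoter. A fragment of the pBR322 bom region is also detected in the backbone. The plasmid carries no Cas9 or dCas9 gene, no mammalian selection marker and no functional viral packaging elements. It therefore appears intended for delivery by transfection together with a separately supplied Cas protein.

The payload is an array of three sgRNAs (sgTS5, sgTS6 and sgTS7), and the catalogue lists the promoter as mouse U6, an RNA polymerase III promoter suited to short, precisely initiated transcripts. The feature table shows a unit repeated three times at roughly 520 bp spacing. Each unit has a loxP site followed about 120 bp downstream by a Streptococcus pyogenes tracrRNA-derived scaffold fragment. This pattern is consistent with three tandem, independent U6–sgRNA cassettes rather than one polycistronic transcript. The U6 promoters themselves were not annotated by the software. The loxP sites and a very short HIV-1 ΔU3 LTR match are most likely remnants of the vector from which the cassettes were copied, and the record assigns them no function.

According to the record, the three guides target CRISPR-Tag_V2, a synthetic DNA tag built from target sequences listed as C. elegans-derived or synthetic. The associated work concerns labeling and imaging protein-coding genes in living cells. Expressing several guides against the tag would be expected to concentrate a fluorescent dCas9 at the tagged locus.
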