Features (pLannotate 1.2.2; 11 found; start..end, strand, type, name):
     28..80      -  misc_feature   bom (fragment): basis of mobility region from pBR322
    455..488     +  protein_bind   loxP: Cre-mediated recombination occurs in the 8-bp core sequence (GCATACAT). Cre recombinase
    612..679     +  misc_RNA       tracrRNA (fragment): trans-activating CRISPR RNA for the Streptococcus pyogenes CRISPR/Cas9 system
    734..754     +  LTR            3' LTR (ΔU3) (fragment): self-inactivating 3' long terminal repeat (LTR) from HIV-1
    976..1009    +  protein_bind   loxP: Cre-mediated recombination occurs in the 8-bp core sequence (GCATACAT). Cre recombinase
   1134..1201    +  misc_RNA       tracrRNA (fragment): trans-activating CRISPR RNA for the Streptococcus pyogenes CRISPR/Cas9 system
   1498..1531    +  protein_bind   loxP: Cre-mediated recombination occurs in the 8-bp core sequence (GCATACAT). Cre recombinase
   1656..1723    +  misc_RNA       tracrRNA (fragment): trans-activating CRISPR RNA for the Streptococcus pyogenes CRISPR/Cas9 system
   1843..2431    -  rep_origin     ori: high-copy-number ColE1/pMB1/pBR322/pUC origin of replication
   2602..3462    -  CDS            AmpR: β-lactamase; bla; confers resistance to ampicillin, carbenicillin, and related antibiotics
   3463..3567    -  promoter       AmpR promoter: bla
>Addgene plasmid #164040 | BC1441-mouse U6-3xsgRNAs (TS5, TS6, TS7) | addgene full sequence | sequence record 323213 | Addgene NGS Result
GACGGATCGGGAGATCTCCCGATCCCCTATGGTGCACTCTCAGTACAATCTGCTCTGATGCCGCATAGTT
AAGCCAGTATCTGCTCCCTGCTTGTGTGTTGGAGGTCGCTGAGTAGTGCGCGAGCAAAATTTAAGCTACA
ACAAGGCAAGGCTTGACCGACAATTCCATGAAGAATCTGCTTAGGGTTAGGCGTTTTGCGCTGCTTCGCG
ATGTACGGGCCAGATATACGCGTTGACGTTAGTACCGGGCCCGCTCTAGAGATCCGACGCGCCATCTCTA
GGCCCGCGCCGGCCCCCTCGCACGGACTTGTGGGAGAAGCTCGGCTACTCCCCTGCCCCGGTTAATTTGC
ATATAATATTTCCTAGTAACTATAGAGGCTTAATGTGCGATAAAAGACAGATAATCTGTTCTTTTTAATA
CTAGCTACATTTTACATGATAGGCTTGGATTTCTATAACTTCGTATAGCATACATTATACGAAGTTATAA
ACAGCACAAAAGGAAACTCACCCTAACTGTAAAGTAATTGTGTGTTTTGAGACTATAAGTATCCCTTGGA
GAACCACCTTGTTGGAGTAGTCAGAATAAGCGGGTTTAAGAGCTATGCTGGAAACAGCATAGCAAGTTTA
AATAAGGCTAGTCCGTTATCAACTTGAAAAAGTGGCACCGAGTCGGTGCTTTTTTTCTCGAGTACTAGGA
TCCATTAGGCGGCCGCGTGGATAACCGTATTACGGGCTAATTCACTCCCAACGAGCAAGTTAGTACCGGG
CCCGCTCTAGAGATCCGACGCGCCATCTCTAGGCCCGCGCCGGCCCCCTCGCACGGACTTGTGGGAGAAG
CTCGGCTACTCCCCTGCCCCGGTTAATTTGCATATAATATTTCCTAGTAACTATAGAGGCTTAATGTGCG
ATAAAAGACAGATAATCTGTTCTTTTTAATACTAGCTACATTTTACATGATAGGCTTGGATTTCTATAAC
TTCGTATAGCATACATTATACGAAGTTATAAACAGCACAAAAGGAAACTCACCCTAACTGTAAAGTAATT
GTGTGTTTTGAGACTATAAGTATCCCTTGGAGAACCACCTTGTTGGGGCACCATACCGAGTGATGGTTTA
AGAGCTATGCTGGAAACAGCATAGCAAGTTTAAATAAGGCTAGTCCGTTATCAACTTGAAAAAGTGGCAC
CGAGTCGGTGCTTTTTTTCTCGAGTACTAGGATCCATTAGGCGGCCGCGTGGATAACCGTATTACCCGCT
TGTTACACCCTGTGAGTGTCGTTAGTACCGGGCCCGCTCTAGAGATCCGACGCGCCATCTCTAGGCCCGC
GCCGGCCCCCTCGCACGGACTTGTGGGAGAAGCTCGGCTACTCCCCTGCCCCGGTTAATTTGCATATAAT
ATTTCCTAGTAACTATAGAGGCTTAATGTGCGATAAAAGACAGATAATCTGTTCTTTTTAATACTAGCTA
CATTTTACATGATAGGCTTGGATTTCTATAACTTCGTATAGCATACATTATACGAAGTTATAAACAGCAC
AAAAGGAAACTCACCCTAACTGTAAAGTAATTGTGTGTTTTGAGACTATAAGTATCCCTTGGAGAACCAC
CTTGTTGGCTACCATAGGCACCACGAGGTTTAAGAGCTATGCTGGAAACAGCATAGCAAGTTTAAATAAG
GCTAGTCCGTTATCAACTTGAAAAAGTGGCACCGAGTCGGTGCTTTTTTTCTCGAGTACTAGGATCCATT
AGGCGGCCGCGTGGATAACCGTATTACACTCACATGTGAGCAAAAGGCCAGCAAAAGGCCAGGAACCGTA
AAAAGGCCGCGTTGCTGGCGTTTTTCCATAGGCTCCGCCCCCCTGACGAGCATCACAAAAATCGACGCTC
AAGTCAGAGGTGGCGAAACCCGACAGGACTATAAAGATACCAGGCGTTTCCCCCTGGAAGCTCCCTCGTG
CGCTCTCCTGTTCCGACCCTGCCGCTTACCGGATACCTGTCCGCCTTTCTCCCTTCGGGAAGCGTGGCGC
TTTCTCATAGCTCACGCTGTAGGTATCTCAGTTCGGTGTAGGTCGTTCGCTCCAAGCTGGGCTGTGTGCA
CGAACCCCCCGTTCAGCCCGACCGCTGCGCCTTATCCGGTAACTATCGTCTTGAGTCCAACCCGGTAAGA
CACGACTTATCGCCACTGGCAGCAGCCACTGGTAACAGGATTAGCAGAGCGAGGTATGTAGGCGGTGCTA
CAGAGTTCTTGAAGTGGTGGCCTAACTACGGCTACACTAGAAGAACAGTATTTGGTATCTGCGCTCTGCT
GAAGCCAGTTACCTTCGGAAAAAGAGTTGGTAGCTCTTGATCCGGCAAACAAACCACCGCTGGTAGCGGT
GGTTTTTTTGTTTGCAAGCAGCAGATTACGCGCAGAAAAAAAGGATCTCAAGAAGATCCTTTGATCTTTT
CTACGGGGTCTGACGCTCAGTGGAACGAAAACTCACGTTAAGGGATTTTGGTCATGAGATTATCAAAAAG
GATCTTCACCTAGATCCTTTTAAATTAAAAATGAAGTTTTAAATCAATCTAAAGTATATATGAGTAAACT
TGGTCTGACAGTTACCAATGCTTAATCAGTGAGGCACCTATCTCAGCGATCTGTCTATTTCGTTCATCCA
TAGTTGCCTGACTCCCCGTCGTGTAGATAACTACGATACGGGAGGGCTTACCATCTGGCCCCAGTGCTGC
AATGATACCGCGAGAACCACGCTCACCGGCTCCAGATTTATCAGCAATAAACCAGCCAGCCGGAAGGGCC
GAGCGCAGAAGTGGTCCTGCAACTTTATCCGCCTCCATCCAGTCTATTAATTGTTGCCGGGAAGCTAGAG
TAAGTAGTTCGCCAGTTAATAGTTTGCGCAACGTTGTTGCCATTGCTACAGGCATCGTGGTGTCACGCTC
GTCGTTTGGTATGGCTTCATTCAGCTCCGGTTCCCAACGATCAAGGCGAGTTACATGATCCCCCATGTTG
TGCAAAAAAGCGGTTAGCTCCTTCGGTCCTCCGATCGTTGTCAGAAGTAAGTTGGCCGCAGTGTTATCAC
TCATGGTTATGGCAGCACTGCATAATTCTCTTACTGTCATGCCATCCGTAAGATGCTTTTCTGTGACTGG
TGAGTACTCAACCAAGTCATTCTGAGAATAGTGTATGCGGCGACCGAGTTGCTCTTGCCCGGCGTCAATA
CGGGATAATACCGCGCCACATAGCAGAACTTTAAAAGTGCTCATCATTGGAAAACGTTCTTCGGGGCGAA
AACTCTCAAGGATCTTACCGCTGTTGAGATCCAGTTCGATGTAACCCACTCGTGCACCCAACTGATCTTC
AGCATCTTTTACTTTCACCAGCGTTTCTGGGTGAGCAAAAACAGGAAGGCAAAATGCCGCAAAAAAGGGA
ATAAGGGCGACACGGAAATGTTGAATACTCATACTCTTCCTTTTTCAATATTATTGAAGCATTTATCAGG
GTTATTGTCTCATGAGCGGATACATATTTGAATGTATTTAGAAAAATAAACAAATAGGGGTTCCGCGCAC
ATTTCCCCGAAAAGTGCCACCTGACGTC
